Addgene plasmid #108123: SAC1deltaTMD-FKBP-mCherry
Purpose: Recruitable cytosolic SAC1
Depositing lab: Gerry Hammond. Publication: SAC1 degrades its lipid substrate PtdIns4P in the endoplasmic reticulum to maintain a steep chemical gradient with donor membranes. Zewe JP, Wills RC, Sangappa S, Goulden BD, Hammond GR. Elife. 2018 Feb 20;7. pii: 35588. doi: 10.7554/eLife.35588. 35588 PubMed 29461204.
Backbone
  Vector backbone: pmCherry-N1
  Vector type: Mammalian Expression
Growth in bacteria
  Bacterial resistance: Kanamycin, 50 μg/mL
  Growth temperature: 37°C
  Growth strain: DH5alpha
  Copy number: High Copy
Gene/Insert
  Gene/Insert name: SACM1L(1-520):FKBP1A(3-108):mCherry
  Species: H. sapiens (human)
  Mutation: SACM1L(1-520)
  Entrez Gene: SACM1L (a.k.a. SAC1)
  Promoter: CMV
  Cloning method: Gibson Cloning
Terms and licenses: Academic/Nonprofit Terms; Industry Terms: Not Available to Industry
Depositor comments: Note: The Sac1 insert contains a Y434F mutation compared to the closest reference sequence (NP_054735.3). The depositor has noted this is a common point mutation that does not affect plasmid function.
How to cite: SAC1deltaTMD-FKBP-mCherry was a gift from Gerry Hammond (Addgene plasmid # 108123 ; http://n2t.net/addgene:108123 ; RRID:Addgene_108123)
