[The description below was written by a language model from this plasmid's Addgene catalogue record and pLannotate feature annotations shown in this document.]
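Description:
SAC1deltaTMD-FKBP-mCherry is a mammalian expression plasmid of about 6.6 kb built on the pmCherry-N1 backbone. It is maintained in E. coli at high copy through a ColE1/pUC-type origin and selected with kanamycin. The single NeoR/KanR (aminoglycoside phosphotransferase) gene sits behind both a bacterial bla promoter and the SV40 enhancer/early promoter and is terminated by an HSV TK polyadenylation signal, so the same marker can in principle confer G418 resistance in mammalian cells. An f1 origin is also present. The short "large T antigen", "ble" and "bGH poly(A)" fragments listed in the automated annotation appear to be small backbone remnants or annotation matches rather than functional elements.

The payload is a single fusion open reading frame driven by the CMV immediate-early enhancer and promoter and terminated by the SV40 polyadenylation signal. It joins residues 1–520 of human SACM1L (SAC1), which lacks the C-terminal transmembrane region as the name indicates, to residues 3–108 of human FKBP1A (FKBP12), followed by the red fluorescent protein mCherry at the C-terminus. The insert was assembled by Gibson cloning. The depositor notes a Y434F difference from the closest SAC1 reference sequence and describes it as a common variant that does not affect function.

The stated purpose is a recruitable cytosolic SAC1. Removing the membrane anchor releases this PtdIns4P phosphatase from the endoplasmic reticulum. The FKBP domain is the standard handle for chemically induced dimerisation, typically rapamycin-driven binding to an FRB-tagged membrane anchor supplied on a separate construct. mCherry lets the relocalisation be followed by microscopy. This fits the associated study of where SAC1 degrades its lipid substrate.
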