Features (pLannotate 1.2.2; 16 found; start..end, strand, type, name):
     72..375     +  enhancer       CMV enhancer: human cytomegalovirus immediate early enhancer
    376..579     +  promoter       CMV promoter: human cytomegalovirus (CMV) immediate early promoter
    602..633     +  misc_feature   MCS (fragment): multiple cloning site
    633..2210    +  CDS            SACM1L (fragment): SAC1_HUMAN - Also known as KIAA0851 From Homo sapiens (Human).
   2208..2531    +  CDS            FKBP1A: FKB1A_HUMAN - Also known as FKBP1, FKBP12. Experimental evidence at protein level: Swiss-Prot protein existence level 1. Keeps in an inactive conformation TGFBR1, the TGF-beta type I serine/threonine kinase receptor, preventing TGF-beta receptor activation in absence of ligand. Recruits SMAD7 to ACVR1B which prevents the association of SMAD2 and SMAD3 with the activin receptor complex, thereby blocking the activin signal. May modulate the RYR1 calcium channel activity. PPIases accelerate the folding of proteins. It catalyzes the cis-trans isomerization of proline imidic peptide bonds in oligop
   2553..3260    +  CDS            mCherry: mCherry is a basic (constitutively fluorescent) red fluorescent protein published in 2004, derived from Discosoma sp.. It is reported to be a very rapidly-maturing monomer with low acid sensitivity.
   3279..3362    +  CDS            large T antigen (fragment): large T antigen from SV40 (simian virus 40)
   3385..3506    +  polyA_signal   SV40 poly(A) signal: SV40 polyadenylation signal
   3540..3968    -  rep_origin     f1 ori (sequence partly withheld): f1 bacteriophage origin of replication; arrow indicates direction of (+) strand synthesis
   3995..4099    +  promoter       AmpR promoter: bla
   4101..4458    +  promoter       SV40 promoter: SV40 enhancer and early promoter
   4493..5287    +  CDS            NeoR/KanR: aminoglycoside phosphotransferase from Tn5; aph(3')-II (or nptII); confers resistance to neomycin, kanamycin, and G418 (Geneticin®)
   5308..5460    +  CDS            ble (fragment): BLE_KLEPN - Experimental evidence at protein level: Swiss-Prot protein existence level 1. Binding protein with a strong affinity to the bleomycin family of antibiotics. Binds to CL990; an antimitotic-antibiotic compound. From Klebsiella pneumoniae.
   5519..5566    +  polyA_signal   HSV TK poly(A) signal: herpes simplex virus thymidine kinase polyadenylation signal (Cole and Stacy, 1985)
   5657..5673    -  polyA_signal   bGH poly(A) signal (fragment): bovine growth hormone polyadenylation signal
   5895..6483    +  rep_origin     ori: high-copy-number ColE1/pMB1/pBR322/pUC origin of replication
>Addgene plasmid #108123 | SAC1deltaTMD-FKBP-mCherry | addgene full sequence | sequence record 207652 | Addgene NGS Result
CCGCCATGCATTAGTTATTAATAGTAATCAATTACGGGGTCATTAGTTCATAGCCCATATATGGAGTTCC
GCGTTACATAACTTACGGTAAATGGCCCGCCTGGCTGACCGCCCAACGACCCCCGCCCATTGACGTCAAT
AATGACGTATGTTCCCATAGTAACGCCAATAGGGACTTTCCATTGACGTCAATGGGTGGAGTATTTACGG
TAAACTGCCCACTTGGCAGTACATCAAGTGTATCATATGCCAAGTACGCCCCCTATTGACGTCAATGACG
GTAAATGGCCCGCCTGGCATTATGCCCAGTACATGACCTTATGGGACTTTCCTACTTGGCAGTACATCTA
CGTATTAGTCATCGCTATTACCATGGTGATGCGGTTTTGGCAGTACATCAATGGGCGTGGATAGCGGTTT
GACTCACGGGGATTTCCAAGTCTCCACCCCATTGACGTCAATGGGAGTTTGTTTTGGCACCAAAATCAAC
GGGACTTTCCAAAATGTCGTAACAACTCCGCCCCATTGACGCAAATGGGCGGTAGGCGTGTACGGTGGGA
GGTCTATATAAGCAGAGCTGGTTTAGTGAACCGTCAGATCCGCTAGCGCTACCGGACTCAGATCTCGAGC
TCATGGCGACGGCGGCCTACGAGCAGCTGAAGCTGCATATCACACCTGAAAAATTTTATGTGGAAGCTTG
TGATGATGGAGCAGATGACGTACTTACCATTGACCGTGTGTCCACAGAGGTTACCCTTGCAGTCAAGAAA
GATGTTCCTCCTTCAGCTGTCACAAGACCAATATTTGGTATACTGGGCACAATCCATCTGGTGGCAGGTA
ATTATCTTATAGTCATTACCAAAAAGATAAAAGTAGGTGAATTTTTCAGTCATGTAGTCTGGAAAGCAAC
AGATTTTGATGTCCTTTCTTATAAGAAGACAATGTTGCACTTAACTGATATTCAGTTACAAGATAATAAA
ACCTTCCTAGCGATGCTAAACCATGTCTTGAATGTGGATGGATTTTACTTTTCAACAACATATGATTTGA
CCCATACTTTGCAGCGGCTATCCAACACTAGTCCTGAATTCCAAGAAATGAGTCTCTTGGAAAGGGCAGA
TCAGCGGTTTGTATGGAATGGTCATCTTCTAAGAGAACTTTCTGCACAGCCAGAGGTTCATCGGTTTGCC
CTTCCAGTGTTACATGGCTTTATTACCATGCATTCATGTTCTATTAATGGAAAATACTTTGATTGGATTC
TCATCTCGAGGAGGAGCTGTTTCAGAGCTGGTGTGCGCTATTATGTAAGAGGAATTGATTCGGAAGGCCA
TGCAGCTAACTTTGTAGAAACAGAACAAATTGTGCACTACAATGGGAGCAAAGCTTCGTTTGTACAGACT
CGAGGATCAATACCTGTTTTCTGGTCCCAAAGACCAAACCTCAAGTACAAACCACTGCCACAGATCAGCA
AAGTAGCAAATCACATGGACGGTTTCCAAAGGCATTTTGATTCCCAAGTAATTATTTATGGAAAACAAGT
TATAATCAATCTGATTAACCAGAAGGGCTCGGAGAAGCCACTTGAGCAGACATTTGCAACAATGGTGTCT
TCCTTGGGAAGTGGAATGATGAGATACATTGCCTTTGACTTCCATAAGGAATGTAAAAATATGAGATGGG
ATCGACTAAGTATTTTATTGGATCAGGTAGCAGAAATGCAAGATGAATTAAGTTATTTTCTAGTGGACTC
TGCTGGCCAGGTGGTGGCAAACCAGGAAGGCGTGTTCCGAAGCAATTGCATGGATTGTCTAGATAGAACC
AATGTGATCCAGAGTTTGTTAGCTCGTCGTTCACTTCAGGCCCAACTTCAGAGACTAGGAGTTTTGCATG
TGGGACAAAAGCTTGAAGAACAAGATGAATTTGAGAAGATTTTCAAAAATGCCTGGGCTGACAACGCAAA
TGCTTGTGCCAAGCAATATGCGGGAACTGGTGCCTTGAAGACTGACTTTACCAGAACTGGAAAGAGAACT
CATTTGGGACTTATAATGGATGGCTGGAACTCAATGATACGATATTATAAGAACAACTTTTCCGATGGAT
TTAGACAAGATTCCATAGACTTATTTCTTGGAAACTATTCAGTGGATGAATTAGAATCTCATAGTCCTTT
AAGTGTTCCAAGGGACTGGAAATTGTCGACGGTACCGATGGGAGTGCAGGTGGAAACCATCTCCCCAGGA
GACGGGCGCACCTTCCCCAAGCGCGGCCAGACCTGCGTGGTGCACTACACCGGGATGCTTGAAGATGGAA
AGAAATTTGATTCCTCCCGGGACAGAAACAAGCCCTTTAAGTTTATGCTAGGCAAGCAGGAGGTGATCCG
AGGCTGGGAAGAAGGGGTTGCCCAGATGAGTGTGGGTCAGAGAGCCAAACTGACTATATCTCCAGATTAT
GCCTATGGTGCCACTGGGCACCCAGGCATCATCCCACCACATGCCACTCTCGTCTTCGATGTGGAGCTTC
TAAAACTGGAACGGGATCCACCGGTCGCCACCATGGTGAGCAAGGGCGAGGAGGATAACATGGCCATCAT
CAAGGAGTTCATGCGCTTCAAGGTGCACATGGAGGGCTCCGTGAACGGCCACGAGTTCGAGATCGAGGGC
GAGGGCGAGGGCCGCCCCTACGAGGGCACCCAGACCGCCAAGCTGAAGGTGACCAAGGGTGGCCCCCTGC
CCTTCGCCTGGGACATCCTGTCCCCTCAGTTCATGTACGGCTCCAAGGCCTACGTGAAGCACCCCGCCGA
CATCCCCGACTACTTGAAGCTGTCCTTCCCCGAGGGCTTCAAGTGGGAGCGCGTGATGAACTTCGAGGAC
GGCGGCGTGGTGACCGTGACCCAGGACTCCTCCCTGCAGGACGGCGAGTTCATCTACAAGGTGAAGCTGC
GCGGCACCAACTTCCCCTCCGACGGCCCCGTAATGCAGAAGAAGACCATGGGCTGGGAGGCCTCCTCCGA
GCGGATGTACCCCGAGGACGGCGCCCTGAAGGGCGAGATCAAGCAGAGGCTGAAGCTGAAGGACGGCGGC
CACTACGACGCTGAGGTCAAGACCACCTACAAGGCCAAGAAGCCCGTGCAGCTGCCCGGCGCCTACAACG
TCAACATCAAGTTGGACATCACCTCCCACAACGAGGACTACACCATCGTGGAACAGTACGAACGCGCCGA
GGGCCGCCACTCCACCGGCGGCATGGACGAGCTGTACAAGTAAGCGGCCGCGACTCTAGATCATAATCAG
CCATACCACATTTGTAGAGGTTTTACTTGCTTTAAAAAACCTCCCACACCTCCCCCTGAACCTGAAACAT
AAAATGAATGCAATTGTTGTTGTTAACTTGTTTATTGCAGCTTATAATGGTTACAAATAAAGCAATAGCA
TCACAAATTTCACAAATAAAGCATTTTTTTCACTGCATTCTAGTTGTGGTTTGTCCAAACTCATCAATGT
ATCTTAAGGCGTAAATTGTAAGCGTTAATATTTTGTTAAAATTCGCGTTAAATTTTTGTTAAATCAGCTC
ATTTTTTAACCAATAGGCCGAAATCGGCAAAATCCCTTATAAATCAAAAGAATAGACCGAGATAGGGT
[37 nt withheld, positions 3639-3675]
AAAGAACGTGGACTCCAACGTCAAAGG
[49 nt withheld, positions 3703-3751]
T
[91 nt withheld, positions 3753-3843]
G
[124 nt withheld, positions 3845-3968]
CAGGTGGCACTTTTCGGGGAAATGTGCGCGGAACCCCTATTTGTTTATTTTTCTAAATACATTCAAATAT
GTATCCGCTCATGAGACAATAACCCTGATAAATGCTTTAATAATATTGAAAAAGGAAGAGTCCTGAGGCG
GAAAGAACCAGCTGTGGAATGTGTGTCAGTTAGGGTGTGGAAAGTCCCCAGGCTCCCCAGCAGGCAGAAG
TATGCAAAGCATGCATCTCAATTAGTCAGCAACCAGGTGTGGAAAGTCCCCAGGCTCCCCAGCAGGCAGA
AGTATGCAAAGCATGCATCTCAATTAGTCAGCAACCATAGTCCCGCCCCTAACTCCGCCCATCCCGCCCC
TAACTCCGCCCAGTTCCGCCCATTCTCCGCCCCATGGCTGACTAATTTTTTTTATTTATGCAGAGGCCGA
GGCCGCCTCGGCCTCTGAGCTATTCCAGAAGTAGTGAGGAGGCTTTTTTGGAGGCCTAGGCTTTTGCAAA
GATCGATCAAGAGACAGGATGAGGATCGTTTCGCATGATTGAACAAGATGGATTGCACGCAGGTTCTCCG
GCCGCTTGGGTGGAGAGGCTATTCGGCTATGACTGGGCACAACAGACAATCGGCTGCTCTGATGCCGCCG
TGTTCCGGCTGTCAGCGCAGGGGCGCCCGGTTCTTTTTGTCAAGACCGACCTGTCCGGTGCCCTGAATGA
ACTGCAAGACGAGGCAGCGCGGCTATCGTGGCTGGCCACGACGGGCGTTCCTTGCGCAGCTGTGCTCGAC
GTTGTCACTGAAGCGGGAAGGGACTGGCTGCTATTGGGCGAAGTGCCGGGGCAGGATCTCCTGTCATCTC
ACCTTGCTCCTGCCGAGAAAGTATCCATCATGGCTGATGCAATGCGGCGGCTGCATACGCTTGATCCGGC
TACCTGCCCATTCGACCACCAAGCGAAACATCGCATCGAGCGAGCACGTACTCGGATGGAAGCCGGTCTT
GTCGATCAGGATGATCTGGACGAAGAGCATCAGGGGCTCGCGCCAGCCGAACTGTTCGCCAGGCTCAAGG
CGAGCATGCCCGACGGCGAGGATCTCGTCGTGACCCATGGCGATGCCTGCTTGCCGAATATCATGGTGGA
AAATGGCCGCTTTTCTGGATTCATCGACTGTGGCCGGCTGGGTGTGGCGGACCGCTATCAGGACATAGCG
TTGGCTACCCGTGATATTGCTGAAGAGCTTGGCGGCGAATGGGCTGACCGCTTCCTCGTGCTTTACGGTA
TCGCCGCTCCCGATTCGCAGCGCATCGCCTTCTATCGCCTTCTTGACGAGTTCTTCTGAGCGGGACTCTG
GGGTTCGAAATGACCGACCAAGCGACGCCCAACCTGCCATCACGAGATTTCGATTCCACCGCCGCCTTCT
ATGAAAGGTTGGGCTTCGGAATCGTTTTCCGGGACGCCGGCTGGATGATCCTCCAGCGCGGGGATCTCAT
GCTGGAGTTCTTCGCCCACCCTAGGGGGAGGCTAACTGAAACACGGAAGGAGACAATACCGGAAGGAACC
CGCGCTATGACGGCAATAAAAAGACAGAATAAAACGCACGGTGTTGGGTCGTTTGTTCATAAACGCGGGG
TTCGGTCCCAGGGCTGGCACTCTGTCGATACCCCACCGAGACCCCATTGGGGCCAATACGCCCGCGTTTC
TTCCTTTTCCCCACCCCACCCCCCAAGTTCGGGTGAAGGCCCAGGGCTCGCAGCCAACGTCGGGGCGGCA
GGCCCTGCCATAGCCTCAGGTTACTCATATATACTTTAGATTGATTTAAAACTTCATTTTTAATTTAAAA
GGATCTAGGTGAAGATCCTTTTTGATAATCTCATGACCAAAATCCCTTAACGTGAGTTTTCGTTCCACTG
AGCGTCAGACCCCGTAGAAAAGATCAAAGGATCTTCTTGAGATCCTTTTTTTCTGCGCGTAATCTGCTGC
TTGCAAACAAAAAAACCACCGCTACCAGCGGTGGTTTGTTTGCCGGATCAAGAGCTACCAACTCTTTTTC
CGAAGGTAACTGGCTTCAGCAGAGCGCAGATACCAAATACTGTTCTTCTAGTGTAGCCGTAGTTAGGCCA
CCACTTCAAGAACTCTGTAGCACCGCCTACATACCTCGCTCTGCTAATCCTGTTACCAGTGGCTGCTGCC
AGTGGCGATAAGTCGTGTCTTACCGGGTTGGACTCAAGACGATAGTTACCGGATAAGGCGCAGCGGTCGG
GCTGAACGGGGGGTTCGTGCACACAGCCCAGCTTGGAGCGAACGACCTACACCGAACTGAGATACCTACA
GCGTGAGCTATGAGAAAGCGCCACGCTTCCCGAAGGGAGAAAGGCGGACAGGTATCCGGTAAGCGGCAGG
GTCGGAACAGGAGAGCGCACGAGGGAGCTTCCAGGGGGAAACGCCTGGTATCTTTATAGTCCTGTCGGGT
TTCGCCACCTCTGACTTGAGCGTCGATTTTTGTGATGCTCGTCAGGGGGGCGGAGCCTATGGAAAAACGC
CAGCAACGCGGCCTTTTTACGGTTCCTGGCCTTTTGCTGGCCTTTTGCTCACATGTTCTTTCCTGCGTTA
TCCCCTGATTCTGTGGATAACCGTATTA
